Addgene plasmid #24584: pGADT7-ADH700-yeCherry-pTEF1 (S.C.)-yeGFP-DHFR
Depositing lab: Thomas Wandless. Depositing organization: Stanford University. Publication: Dicistronic regulation of fluorescent proteins in the budding yeast Saccharomyces cerevisiae. Edwards SR, Wandless TJ. Yeast. 2010 Apr;27(4):229-36. doi: 10.1002/yea.1744 PubMed 20017217.
Backbone
  Vector backbone: pGADT7
  Backbone size w/o insert (bp): 6000
  Vector type: Yeast Expression
Growth in bacteria
  Bacterial resistance: Ampicillin, 100 μg/mL
  Growth temperature: 37°C
  Growth strain: DH5alpha
  Copy number: High Copy
Gene/Insert
  Gene/Insert name: pADH1 yeCherry::pTEF1 (S.C.)yeGFP-DHFR (alt names: ADH1 promoter ye Cherry; TEF1 (S.C.) promoter yeGFP-ecDHFR)
  Species: S. cerevisiae (budding yeast)
  Insert size (bp): 3060
  Mutation: 1. Truncated version of ADH700 promoter (SbfI/SpeI) driven yeast enhanced RFP (SpeI/-). 2. promoter TEF1(S.C.) (SacII/BglII) driven yeast enhanced GFP fused to E.coli DHFR (BglII/XhoI)
  Cloning method: Restriction Enzyme; 5′ cloning site sbf1 (not destroyed); 3′ cloning site XhoI (not destroyed)
  Sequencing primers: 5′ n/a
Terms and licenses: Academic/Nonprofit Terms; Industry Terms: Not Available to Industry
Depositor comments: The TEF1 (S.C.) promoter region has 4 base differences from the published sequences but the authors report that they do not affect transcriptional function.
How to cite: pGADT7-ADH700-yeCherry-pTEF1 (S.C.)-yeGFP-DHFR was a gift from Thomas Wandless (Addgene plasmid # 24584 ; http://n2t.net/addgene:24584 ; RRID:Addgene_24584)
