[The description below was written by a language model from this plasmid's Addgene catalogue record and pLannotate feature annotations shown in this document.]
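Description:
pGADT7-ADH700-yeCherry-pTEF1 (S.C.)-yeGFP-DHFR is a yeast expression shuttle plasmid built on the pGADT7 backbone, with a depositor full sequence of about 9 kb. In E. coli it replicates from a high-copy ColE1/pUC-type origin and is selected with ampicillin through the β-lactamase gene. In Saccharomyces cerevisiae it is maintained episomally by the 2μ origin and selected by leucine prototrophy through LEU2, expressed from its own promoter. The annotation also picks up backbone remnants with no evident role in the design: a lac promoter/operator region, short lacI, rop and bom fragments, and two closely spaced loxP sites.

The roughly 3 kb insert holds two tandem expression units in the same orientation. A truncated ~700 bp version of the ADH1 promoter drives yeCherry, a yeast-enhanced red fluorescent protein that the annotation identifies as mCherry. Immediately downstream, the S. cerevisiae TEF1 promoter drives yeast-enhanced GFP (annotated as an S65T-type GFP) fused at its C-terminus to E. coli dihydrofolate reductase. The ADH1 terminator follows the GFP-DHFR unit, but no separate terminator is annotated between the Cherry coding sequence and the TEF1 promoter. The depositor notes that the TEF1 promoter differs from published sequences at four bases, reportedly without affecting transcription.

The associated publication concerns dicistronic regulation of fluorescent proteins in budding yeast. This fits a two-colour reporter in which the red signal can act as an internal reference for the green GFP-DHFR fusion. The record does not say whether the DHFR portion carries destabilizing mutations or is ligand-regulated, nor what role this particular plasmid played in the study.
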