Features (pLannotate 1.2.2; 23 found; start..end, strand, type, name):
     15..719     +  promoter       ADH1 promoter: S. cerevisiae ADH1; promoter for alcohol dehydrogenase 1
    734..1441    +  CDS            mCherry: mCherry is a basic (constitutively fluorescent) red fluorescent protein published in 2004, derived from Discosoma sp.. It is reported to be a very rapidly-maturing monomer with low acid sensitivity.
   1451..1850    +  promoter       TEF1 promoter: S. cerevisiae TEF1; promoter for EF-1α
   1867..2580    +  CDS            GFP (S65T): GFP (S65T) is a basic (constitutively fluorescent) green fluorescent protein published in 1995, derived from Aequorea victoria.
   2590..3062    +  CDS            ecDHFR (fragment): E. coli dihydrofolate reductase; folA
   3315..3449    +  CDS            ADH1 (fragment): ADH1_YEAST - Also known as ADC1. Experimental evidence at protein level: Swiss-Prot protein existence level 1. This isozyme preferentially catalyzes the conversion of primary unbranched alcohols to their corresponding aldehydes. Also shows activity toward secondary alcohols. From Saccharomyces cerevisiae (strain ATCC 204508 / S288c) (Baker's yeast).
   3453..3640    +  terminator     ADH1 terminator: S. cerevisiae ADH1; transcription terminator for the S. cerevisiae alcohol dehydrogenase 1 (ADH1) gene
   3757..4851    -  CDS            LEU2: 3-isopropylmalate dehydrogenase, required for leucine biosynthesis; S. cerevisiae LEU2; yeast auxotrophic marker
   4852..5257    -  promoter       LEU2 promoter: S. cerevisiae LEU2
   5323..5339    -  protein_bind   lac operator: The lac repressor binds to the lac operator to inhibit transcription in E. coli. This inhibition can be relieved by adding lactose or isopropyl-β-D-thiogalactopyranoside (IPTG). lac repressor encoded by lacI
   5347..5377    -  promoter       lac promoter: promoter for the E. coli lac operon
   5392..5413    -  protein_bind   CAP binding site: CAP binding activates transcription in the presence of cAMP. E. coli catabolite activator protein
   5426..5467    -  CDS            lacI (fragment): lac repressor; lacI; The lac repressor binds to the lac operator to inhibit transcription in E. coli. This inhibition can be relieved by adding lactose or isopropyl-β-D-thiogalactopyranoside (IPTG).
   5468..5501    -  protein_bind   loxP: Cre-mediated recombination occurs in the 8-bp core sequence (GCATACAT). Cre recombinase
   5579..5612    -  protein_bind   loxP: Cre-mediated recombination occurs in the 8-bp core sequence (GCATACAT). Cre recombinase
   5613..5669    -  CDS            lacI (fragment): lac repressor; lacI; The lac repressor binds to the lac operator to inhibit transcription in E. coli. This inhibition can be relieved by adding lactose or isopropyl-β-D-thiogalactopyranoside (IPTG).
   5852..6440    -  rep_origin     ori: high-copy-number ColE1/pMB1/pBR322/pUC origin of replication
   6611..7471    -  CDS            AmpR: β-lactamase; bla; confers resistance to ampicillin, carbenicillin, and related antibiotics
   7472..7576    -  promoter       AmpR promoter: bla
   7671..7706    +  CDS            rop (fragment): Rop protein, which maintains plasmids at low copy number; rop
   7808..7857    +  misc_feature   bom (fragment): basis of mobility region from pBR322
   7858..9022    +  rep_origin     2μ ori: yeast 2μ plasmid origin of replication
   9023..14      -  misc_feature   MCS (fragment) (across the origin): pUC18/19 multiple cloning site
>Addgene plasmid #24584 | pGADT7-ADH700-yeCherry-pTEF1 (S.C.)-yeGFP-DHFR | depositor full sequence | sequence record 11459 | Author sequence
TGCATGCCTGCAGGATCCTTTTGTTGTTTCCGGGTGTACAATATGGACTTCCTCTTTTCTGGCAACCAAA
CCCATACATCGGGATTCCTATAATACCTTCGTTGGTCTCCCTAACATGTAGGTGGCGGAGGGGAGATATA
CAATAGAACAGATACCAGACAAGACATAATGGGCTAAACAAGACTACACCAATTACACTGCCTCATTGAT
GGTGGTACATAACGAACTAATACTGTAGCCCTAGACTTGATAGCCATCATCATATCGAAGTTTCACTACC
CTTTTTCCATTTGCCATCTATTGAAGTAATAATAGGCGCATGCAACTTCTTTTCTTTTTTTTTCTTTTCT
CTCTCCCCCGTTGTTGTCTCACCATATCCGCAATGACAAAAAAAATGATGGAAGACACTAAAGGAAAAAA
TTAACGACAAAGACAGCACCAACAGATGTCGTTGTTCCAGAGCTGATGAGGGGTATCTCGAAGCACACGA
AACTTTTTCCTTCCTTCATTCACGCACACTACTCTCTAATGAGCAACGGTATACGGCCTTCCTTCCAGTT
ACTTGAATTTGAAATAAAAAAAGTTTGCTGTCTTGCTATCAAGTATAAATAGACCTGCAATTATTAATCT
TTTGTTTCCTCGTCATTGTTCTCGTTCCCTTTCTTCCTTGTTTCTTTTTCTGCACAATATTTCAAGCTAT
ACCAAGCATACAATCAACTCCGGTACCACTAGTATGGTAAGTAAGGGTGAAGAAGACAATATGGCGATCA
TTAAGGAATTCATGCGTTTCAAAGTACACATGGAGGGAAGCGTGAACGGACATGAATTTGAAATCGAAGG
GGAAGGCGAAGGTAGACCATACGAAGGAACCCAGACCGCAAAGCTTAAAGTTACCAAAGGCGGGCCACTA
CCATTTGCATGGGATATCTTGAGCCCTCAGTTTATGTATGGCAGTAAGGCCTACGTTAAACACCCAGCTG
ATATTCCCGACTATTTGAAATTGTCTTTTCCAGAAGGATTCAAATGGGAAAGAGTAATGAATTTCGAGGA
CGGCGGAGTTGTTACTGTTACTCAAGATTCAAGTTTGCAAGACGGTGAATTTATTTACAAGGTCAAATTA
AGAGGGACTAATTTCCCTAGTGATGGTCCCGTCATGCAAAAGAAGACTATGGGTTGGGAAGCCTCATCTG
AACGTATGTATCCAGAAGATGGCGCGCTTAAGGGGGAAATTAAACAAAGATTGAAGTTAAAAGACGGTGG
TCACTACGACGCGGAAGTTAAGACCACTTATAAAGCTAAAAAGCCCGTTCAGTTACCTGGTGCATATAAC
GTAAACATTAAATTGGATATCACTTCACATAATGAAGATTACACTATTGTGGAACAATATGAAAGAGCTG
AAGGTAGGCACTCAACGGGTGGAATGGACGAATTGTACAAATAACCGCCGCATAGCTTCAAAATGTTTCT
ACTCCTTTTTTACTCTTCCAGATTTTCTCGGACTCCGCGCATCGCCGTACCACTTCAAAACACCCAAGCA
CAGCATACTAAATTTCCCCTCTTTCTTCCTCTAGGGTGTCGTTAATTACCCGTACTAAAGGTTTGGAAAA
GAAAAAAGAGACCGCCTCGTTTCTTTTTCTTCGCCGAAAAAGGCGATAAAAATTTTTATCACGTTTCTTT
TTCTTGAAAATTTTTTTTTTTGATTTTCTTCTCTTTCGATGACCTCCCATTGATATTTAAGTTAATAAAC
GGTCTTCAATTTCTCAAGTTTCAGTTTCATTTTTCTTGCTCTATTACAACTTTTTTTACTTCTTGCTCAT
TAGAAAGAAAGCATAGCAATCTAATCTAAGTTTTCCGCGGGGTACCATGTCTAAAGGTGAAGAATTATTC
ACTGGTGTTGTCCCAATTTTGGTTGAATTAGATGGTGATGTTAATGGTCACAAATTTTCTGTCTCCGGTG
AAGGTGAAGGTGATGCTACTTACGGTAAATTGACCTTAAAATTTATTTGTACTACTGGTAAATTGCCAGT
TCCATGGCCAACCTTAGTCACTACTTTAACTTATGGTGTTCAATGTTTTTCTAGATACCCAGATCATATG
AAACAACATGACTTTTTCAAGTCTGCCATGCCAGAAGGTTATGTTCAAGAAAGAACTATTTTTTTCAAAG
ATGACGGTAACTACAAGACCAGAGCTGAAGTCAAGTTTGAAGGTGATACCTTAGTTAATAGAATCGAATT
AAAAGGTATTGATTTTAAAGAAGATGGTAACATTTTAGGTCACAAATTGGAATACAACTATAACTCTCAC
AATGTTTACATCATGGCTGACAAACAAAAGAATGGTATCAAAGTTAACTTCAAAATTAGACACAACATTG
AAGATGGTTCTGTTCAATTAGCTGACCATTATCAACAAAATACTCCAATTGGTGATGGTCCAGTCTTGTT
ACCAGACAACCATTACTTATCCACTCAATCTGCCTTATCCAAAGATCCAAACGAAAAGAGAGACCACATG
GTCTTGTTAGAATTTGTTACTGCTGCTGGTATTACCCATGGTATGGATGAATTGTACAAAGAGATCTCAA
TCAGTCTGATTGCGGCGTTAGCGGTAGATCACGTTATCGGCATGGAAAACGCCATGCCGTGGAACCTGCC
TGCCGATCTCGCCTGGTTTAAACGCAACACCTTAAATAAACCCGTGATTATGGGCCGCCATACCTGGGAA
TCAATCGGTCGTCCGTTGCCAGGACGCAAAAATATTATCCTCAGCAGTCAACCGAGTACGGACGATCGCG
TAACGTGGGTGAAGTCGGTGGATGAAGCCATCGCGGCGTGTGGTGACGTACCAGAAATCATGGTGATTGG
CGGCGGTCGCGTTTATGAACAGTTCTTGCCAAAAGCGCAAAAACTGTATCTGACGCATATCGACGCAGAA
GTGGAAGGCGACACCCATTTCCCGGATTACGAGCCGGATGACTGGGAATCGGTATTCAGCGAATTCCACG
ATGCTGATGCGCAGAACTCTCACAGCTATTGCTTTGAGATTCTGGAGCGGCGATAACTCGAGCTGCAGAT
GAATCGTAGATACTGAAAAACCCCGCAAGTTCACTTCAACTGTGCATCGTGCACCATCTCAATTTCTTTC
ATTTATACATCGTTTTGCCTTCTTTTATGTAACTATACTCCTCTAAGTTTCAATCTTGGCCATGTAACCT
CTGATCTATAGAATTTTTTAAATGACTAGAATTAATGCCCATCTTTTTTTTGGACCTAAATTCTTCATGA
AAATATATTACGAGGGCTTATTCAGAAGCTTTGGACTTCTTCGCCAGAGGTTTGGTCAAGTCTCCAATCA
AGGTTGTCGGCTTGTCTACCTTGCCAGAAATTTACGAAAAGATGGAAAAGGGTCAAATCGTTGGTAGATA
CGTTGTTGACACTTCTAAATAAGCGAATTTCTTATGATTTATGATTTTTATTATTAAATAAGTTATAAAA
AAAATAAGTGTATACAAATTTTAAAGTGACTCTTAGGTTTTAAAACGAAAATTCTTATTCTTGAGTAACT
CTTTCCTGTAGGTCAGGTTGCTTTCTCAGGTATAGCATGAGGTCGCTCTTATTGACCACACCTCTACCGG
CCGGTCGAAATTCCCCTACCCTATGAACATATTCCATTTTGTAATTTCGTGTCGTTTCTATTATGAATTT
CATTTATAAAGTTTATGTACAAATATCATAAAAAAAGAGAATCTTTTTAAGCAAGGATTTTCTTAACTTC
TTCGGCGACAGCATCACCGACTTCGGTGGTACTGTTGGAACCACCTAAATCACCAGTTCTGATACCTGCA
TCCAAAACCTTTTTAACTGCATCTTCAATGGCCTTACCTTCTTCAGGCAAGTTCAATGACAATTTCAACA
TCATTGCAGCAGACAAGATAGTGGCGATAGGGTTGACCTTATTCTTTGGCAAATCTGGAGCAGAACCGTG
GCATGGTTCGTACAAACCAAATGCGGTGTTCTTGTCTGGCAAAGAGGCCAAGGACGCAGATGGCAACAAA
CCCAAGGAACCTGGGATAACGGAGGCTTCATCGGAGATGATATCACCAAACATGTTGCTGGTGATTATAA
TACCATTTAGGTGGGTTGGGTTCTTAACTAGGATCATGGCGGCAGAATCAATCAATTGATGTTGAACCTT
CAATGTAGGAAATTCGTTCTTGATGGTTTCCTCCACAGTTTTTCTCCATAATCTTGAAGAGGCCAAAACA
TTAGCTTTATCCAAGGACCAAATAGGCAATGGTGGCTCATGTTGTAGGGCCATGAAAGCGGCCATTCTTG
TGATTCTTTGCACTTCTGGAACGGTGTATTGTTCACTATCCCAAGCGACACCATCACCATCGTCTTCCTT
TCTCTTACCAAAGTAAATACCTCCCACTAATTCTCTGACAACAACGAAGTCAGTACCTTTAGCAAATTGT
GGCTTGATTGGAGATAAGTCTAAAAGAGAGTCGGATGCAAAGTTACATGGTCTTAAGTTGGCGTACAATT
GAAGTTCTTTACGGATTTTTAGTAAACCTTGTTCAGGTCTAACACTACCTGTACCCCATTTAGGACCACC
CACAGCACCTAACAAAACGGCATCAACCTTCTTGGAGGCTTCCAGCGCCTCATCTGGAAGTGGGACACCT
GTAGCGTCGATAGCAGCACCACCAATTAAATGATTTTCGAAATCGAACTTGACATTGGAACGAACATCAG
AAATAGCTTTAAGAACCTTAATGGCTTCGGCTGTGATTTCTTGACCAACGTGGTCACCTGGCAAAACGAC
GATCTTCTTAGGGGCAGACATTAGAATGGTATATCCTTGAAATATATATATATATTGCTGAAATGTAAAA
GGTAAGAAAAGTTAGAAAGTAAGACGATTGCTAACCACCTATTGGAAAAAACAATAGGTCCTTAAATAAT
ATTGTCAACTTCAAGTATTGTGATGCAAGCATTTAGTCATGAACGCTTCTCTATTCTATATGAAAAGCCG
GTTCCGGCGCTCTCACCTTTCCTTTTTCTCCCAATTTTTCAGTTGAAAAAGGTATATGCGTCAGGCGACC
TCTGAAATTAACAAAAAATTTCCAGTCATCGAATTTGATTCTGTGCGATAGCGCCCCTGTGTGTTCTCGT
TATGTTGAGGAAAAAAATAATGGTTGCTAAGAGATTCGAACTCTTGCATCTTACGATACCTGAGTATTCC
CACAGTTGGGGATCTCGACTCTAGCTAGAGGATCAATTCGTAATCATGGTCATAGCTGTTTCCTGTGTGA
AATTGTTATCCGCTCACAATTCCACACAACATACGAGCCGGAAGCATAAAGTGTAAAGCCTGGGGTGCCT
AATGAGTGAGCTAACTCACATTAATTGCGTTGCGCTCACTGCCCGCTTTCCAGTCGGGAAACCTGTCGTG
CCAGCTGATAACTTCGTATAATGTATGCTATACGAAGTTATTAGGTCTGAAGAGGAGTTTACGTCCAGCC
AAGCTAGCTTGGCTGCAGGTCGAGCGGCCGCGATCCGGAACCCTTAATATAACTTCGTATAATGTATGCT
ATACGAAGTTATCAGCTGCATTAATGAATCGGCCAACGCGCGGGGAGAGGCGGTTTGCGTATTGGGCGCT
CTTCCGCTTCCTCGCTCACTGACTCGCTGCGCTCGGTCGTTCGGCTGCGGCGAGCGGTATCAGCTCACTC
AAAGGCGGTAATACGGTTATCCACAGAATCAGGGGATAACGCAGGAAAGAACATGTGAGCAAAAGGCCAG
CAAAAGGCCAGGAACCGTAAAAAGGCCGCGTTGCTGGCGTTTTTCCATAGGCTCCGCCCCCCTGACGAGC
ATCACAAAAATCGACGCTCAAGTCAGAGGTGGCGAAACCCGACAGGACTATAAAGATACCAGGCGTTTCC
CCCTGGAAGCTCCCTCGTGCGCTCTCCTGTTCCGACCCTGCCGCTTACCGGATACCTGTCCGCCTTTCTC
CCTTCGGGAAGCGTGGCGCTTTCTCATAGCTCACGCTGTAGGTATCTCAGTTCGGTGTAGGTCGTTCGCT
CCAAGCTGGGCTGTGTGCACGAACCCCCCGTTCAGCCCGACCGCTGCGCCTTATCCGGTAACTATCGTCT
TGAGTCCAACCCGGTAAGACACGACTTATCGCCACTGGCAGCAGCCACTGGTAACAGGATTAGCAGAGCG
AGGTATGTAGGCGGTGCTACAGAGTTCTTGAAGTGGTGGCCTAACTACGGCTACACTAGAAGGACAGTAT
TTGGTATCTGCGCTCTGCTGAAGCCAGTTACCTTCGGAAAAAGAGTTGGTAGCTCTTGATCCGGCAAACA
AACCACCGCTGGTAGCGGTGGTTTTTTTGTTTGCAAGCAGCAGATTACGCGCAGAAAAAAAGGATCTCAA
GAAGATCCTTTGATCTTTTCTACGGGGTCTGACGCTCAGTGGAACGAAAACTCACGTTAAGGGATTTTGG
TCATGAGATTATCAAAAAGGATCTTCACCTAGATCCTTTTAAATTAAAAATGAAGTTTTAAATCAATCTA
AAGTATATATGAGTAAACTTGGTCTGACAGTTACCAATGCTTAATCAGTGAGGCACCTATCTCAGCGATC
TGTCTATTTCGTTCATCCATAGTTGCCTGACTCCCCGTCGTGTAGATAACTACGATACGGGAGGGCTTAC
CATCTGGCCCCAGTGCTGCAATGATACCGCGAGACCCACGCTCACCGGCTCCAGATTTATCAGCAATAAA
CCAGCCAGCCGGAAGGGCCGAGCGCAGAAGTGGTCCTGCAACTTTATCCGCCTCCATCCAGTCTATTAAT
TGTTGCCGGGAAGCTAGAGTAAGTAGTTCGCCAGTTAATAGTTTGCGCAACGTTGTTGCCATTGCTACAG
GCATCGTGGTGTCACGCTCGTCGTTTGGTATGGCTTCATTCAGCTCCGGTTCCCAACGATCAAGGCGAGT
TACATGATCCCCCATGTTGTGCAAAAAAGCGGTTAGCTCCTTCGGTCCTCCGATCGTTGTCAGAAGTAAG
TTGGCCGCAGTGTTATCACTCATGGTTATGGCAGCACTGCATAATTCTCTTACTGTCATGCCATCCGTAA
GATGCTTTTCTGTGACTGGTGAGTACTCAACCAAGTCATTCTGAGAATAGTGTATGCGGCGACCGAGTTG
CTCTTGCCCGGCGTCAATACGGGATAATACCGCGCCACATAGCAGAACTTTAAAAGTGCTCATCATTGGA
AAACGTTCTTCGGGGCGAAAACTCTCAAGGATCTTACCGCTGTTGAGATCCAGTTCGATGTAACCCACTC
GTGCACCCAACTGATCTTCAGCATCTTTTACTTTCACCAGCGTTTCTGGGTGAGCAAAAACAGGAAGGCA
AAATGCCGCAAAAAAGGGAATAAGGGCGACACGGAAATGTTGAATACTCATACTCTTCCTTTTTCAATAT
TATTGAAGCATTTATCAGGGTTATTGTCTCATGAGCGGATACATATTTGAATGTATTTAGAAAAATAAAC
AAATAGGGGTTCCGCGCACATTTCCCCGAAAAGTGCCACCTGACGTCTAAGAAACCATTATTATCATGAC
ATTAACCTATAAAAATAGGCGTATCACGAGGCCCTTTCGTCTCGCGCGTTTCGGTGATGACGGTGAAAAC
CTCTGACACATGCAGCTCCCGGAGACGGTCACAGCTTGTCTGTAAGCGGATGCCGGGAGCAGACAAGCCC
GTCAGGGCGCGTCAGCGGGTGTTGGCGGGTGTCGGGGCTGGCTTAACTATGCGGCATCAGAGCAGATTGT
ACTGAGAGTGCACCATAACGCATTTAAGCATAAACACGCACTATGCCGTTCTTCTCATGTATATATATAT
ACAGGCAACACGCAGATATAGGTGCGACGTGAACAGTGAGCTGTATGTGCGCAGCTCGCGTTGCATTTTC
GGAAGCGCTCGTTTTCGGAAACGCTTTGAAGTTCCTATTCCGAAGTTCCTATTCTCTAGCTAGAAAGTAT
AGGAACTTCAGAGCGCTTTTGAAAACCAAAAGCGCTCTGAAGACGCACTTTCAAAAAACCAAAAACGCAC
CGGACTGTAACGAGCTACTAAAATATTGCGAATACCGCTTCCACAAACATTGCTCAAAAGTATCTCTTTG
CTATATATCTCTGTGCTATATCCCTATATAACCTACCCATCCACCTTTCGCTCCTTGAACTTGCATCTAA
ACTCGACCTCTACATTTTTTATGTTTATCTCTAGTATTACTCTTTAGACAAAAAAATTGTAGTAAGAACT
ATTCATAGAGTGAATCGAAAACAATACGAAAATGTAAACATTTCCTATACGTAGTATATAGAGACAAAAT
AGAAGAAACCGTTCATAATTTTCTGACCAATGAAGAATCATCAACGCTATCACTTTCTGTTCACAAAGTA
TGCGCAATCCACATCGGTATAGAATATAATCGGGGATGCCTTTATCTTGAAAAAATGCACCCGCAGCTTC
GCTAGTAATCAGTAAACGCGGGAAGTGGAGTCAGGCTTTTTTTATGGAAGAGAAAATAGACACCAAAGTA
GCCTTCTTCTAACCTTAACGGACCTACAGTGCAAAAAGTTATCAAGAGACTGCATTATAGAGCGCACAAA
GGAGAAAAAAAGTAATCTAAGATGCTTTGTTAGAAAAATAGCGCTCTCGGGATGCATTTTTGTAGAACAA
AAAAGAAGTATAGATTCTTTGTTGGTAAAATAGCGCTCTCGCGTTGCATTTCTGTTCTGTAAAAATGCAG
CTCAGATTCTTTGTTTGAAAAATTAGCGCTCTCGCGTTGCATTTTTGTTTTACAAAAATGAAGCACAGAT
TCTTCGTTGGTAAAATAGCGCTTTCGCGTTGCATTTCTGTTCTGTAAAAATGCAGCTCAGATTCTTTGTT
TGAAAAATTAGCGCTCTCGCGTTGCATTTTTGTTCTACAAAATGAAGCACAGATGCTTCGTTGCT
