>Addgene plasmid #24584 | pGADT7-ADH700-yeCherry-pTEF1 (S.C.)-yeGFP-DHFR | addgene partial sequence | sequence record 30581 | 24584 with EXFP-R
ACCTTCTGGCATGGCAGACTTGAAAAAGTCATGTTGTTTCATATGATCTGGGTATCTAGAAAAACATTGA
ACACCATAAGTTAAAGTAGTGACTAAGGTTGGCCATGGAACTGGCAATTTACCAGTAGTACAAATAAATT
TTAAGGTCAATTTACCGTAAGTAGCATCACCTTCACCTTCACCGGAGACAGAAAATTTGTGACCATTAAC
ATCACCATCTAATTCAACCAAAATTGGGACAACACCAGTGAATAATTCTTCACCTTTAGACATGGTACCC
CGCGGAAAACTTAGATTAGATTGCTATGCTTTCTTTCTAATGAGCAAGAAGTAAAAAAAGTTGTAATAGA
GCAAGAAAAATGAAACTGAAACTTGAGAAATTGAAGACCGTTTATTAACTTAAATATCAATGGGAGGTCA
TCGAAAGAGAAGAAAATCAAAAAAAAAAATTTTCAAGAAAAAGAAACGTGATAAAAATTTTTATCGCCTT
TTTCGGCGAAGAAAAAGAAACGAGGCGGTCTCTTTTTTCTTTTCCAAACCTTTAGTACGGGTAATTAACG
ACACCCTAGAGGAAGAAAGAGGGGAAATTTAGTATGCTGTGCTTGGGTGTTTTGAAGTGGTACGGCGATG
CGCGGAGTCCGAGAAAATCTGGAAGAGTAAAAAAGGAGTAGAAACATTTTGAAGCTATGCGGCGGTTATT
TGTACAATTCGTCCATTCCACCCGTTGAGTGCCTACCTTCAGCTCTTTCATATTGTTCCACAATAGTGTA
ATCTTCATTATGTGAAGTGATATCCAATTT
