>Addgene plasmid #24584 | pGADT7-ADH700-yeCherry-pTEF1 (S.C.)-yeGFP-DHFR | addgene partial sequence | sequence record 30582 | 24584 with yADH1-F 5'-ATACGGCCTTCCTTCCAGTT
TGCTGTCTTGCTATCAAGTATAAATAGACCTGCAATTATTAATCTTTTGTTTCCTCGTCATTGTTCTCGT
TCCCTTTCTTCCTTGTTTCTTTTTCTGCACAATATTTCAAGCTATACCAAGCATACAATCAACTCCGGTA
CCACTAGTATGGTAAGTAAGGGTGAAGAAGACAATATGGCGATCATTAAGGAATTCATGCGTTTCAAAGT
ACACATGGAGGGAAGCGTGAACGGACATGAATTTGAAATCGAAGGGGAAGGCGAAGGTAGACCATACGAA
GGAACCCAGACCGCAAAGCTTAAAGTTACCAAAGGCGGGCCACTACCATTTGCATGGGATATCTTGAGCC
CTCAGTTTATGTATGGCAGTAAGGCCTACGTTAAACACCCAGCTGATATTCCCGACTATTTGAAATTGTC
TTTTCCAGAAGGATTCAAATGGGAAAGAGTAATGAATTTCGAGGACGGCGGAGTTGTTACTGTTACTCAA
GATTCAAGTTTGCAAGACGGTGAATTTATTTACAAGGTCAAATTAAGAGGGACTAATTTCCCTAGTGATG
GTCCCGTCATGCAAAAGAAGACTATGGGTTGGGAAGCCTCATCTGAACGTATGTATCCAGAAGATGGCGC
GCTTAANGGGGAAATTAAACAAAGATTGAAGTTAAAAGACGGTGGTCACTACGACGCGGAAGTTAAGACC
ACTTATAAAGCTAAAAAGCCCGTTCAGTTACCTGG
